>Addgene plasmid #12848 | DCT.VV.Orf160 | addgene partial sequence | sequence record 19237 | T7 5'-TAATACGACTCACTATAGGG-3'
GCTTGGGTACCGAGCTCGGATCAGTACCCTTCACCGAATTCCAGCTGACCACCATGAAACACAGATTGTA
TTCTGAAGGATTGAGTATTAGTAATGATTTAAACTCGATAATCGGTCAACAATCTACAATGGATACGGAT
ATAGAAATAGACGAAGATGACATCATGGAACTTCTTAATATATTGACTGAGTTAGGTTGTGATGTCGACT
TTGATGAAAATTTTAGCGATATAGCCGATGATATTCTAGAATCGTTGATAGAACAGGATGTATAAGCAAT
TCCCGGGGATCCGAATAAAGGGTCAAGACAATTCTGCAGATATCCAGCACAGTGGCGGCCGCTCGAGTCT
AGAGGGCCCGCGGTTCGAAGGTAAGCCTATCCCTAACCCTCTCCTCGGTCTCGATTCTACGCGTACCGGT
CATCATCACCATCACCATTGAGTTTAAACCCGCTGATCAGCCTCGACTGTGCCTTCTAGTTGCCAGCCAT
CTGTTGTTTGCCCCTCCCCCGTGCCTTCCTTGACCCTGGAAGGTGCCACTCCCACTGTCCTTTCCTAATA
AAATGAGGAAATTGCATCGCATTGTCTGAGTAGGTGTCATTCTATTCTGGGGGGGTGGGGGTGGGGCAGG
ACAGCAAGGGGGAGGATTGGGAAGACCATAGCAGGCATGCTGGGGATGCGGTGGGCTCTATGGCTTCTG
