[The description below was written by a language model from this plasmid's Addgene catalogue record.]
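Description:
DCT.VV.Orf160 is a mammalian expression plasmid built on the commercial pcDNA 3.1D V5-His-TOPO backbone (about 5.5 kb without insert) and carrying a short, 222 bp open reading frame from vaccinia virus. The insert is designated VV.Orf160 within its library and also carries the alternative name VV_WR_053. These names are internal to the collection, and the record notes that the corresponding ORF names in the Copenhagen and WR strains have to be looked up in the library's accompanying data sheet. The fragment is recorded as flanked by intact BamHI sites on both sides, and it can be read with a universal T7 primer from the 5′ side. The plasmid is maintained at high copy in E. coli under ampicillin selection, and a neomycin resistance marker allows G418 selection in mammalian cells.

The record does not list the promoter or any tags explicitly. pcDNA3.1-series vectors generally drive the insert from a CMV immediate-early promoter, and this backbone offers C-terminal V5 and polyhistidine tags, but the record does not say whether the ORF is fused in frame to them. The plasmid belongs to a library of individually cloned vaccinia ORFs, assembled for work identifying poxvirus CD8+ T cell determinants to support the design and characterisation of smallpox vaccines. In such a screen, each viral gene would be expressed in mammalian cells to test whether it is recognised by T cells. Because the clone was made for screening, its sequence may differ from the current canonical version of the gene, and the depositors advise checking the available quality-control sequence.
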