Addgene plasmid #12848: DCT.VV.Orf160
Purpose: This plasmid was designed for screening purposes and may contain discrepancies relative to the current canonical GenBank version of the gene.
Depositing lab: Jack Bennink & Jon Yewdell. Depositing organization: National Institute of Allergy and Infectious Diseases (NIAID). Publication: Identification of poxvirus CD8+ T cell determinants to enable rational design and characterization of smallpox vaccines. Tscharke DC, Karupiah G, Zhou J, Palmore T, Irvine KR, Haeryfar SM, Williams S, Sidney J, Sette A, Bennink JR, Yewdell JW. J Exp Med. 2005 January 3; 201(1): 95–104. 10.1084/jem.20041912 PubMed 15623576.
Backbone
  Vector backbone: pcDNA 3.1D V5-His-TOPO
  Backbone manufacturer: Invitrogen
  Backbone size w/o insert (bp): 5514
  Vector type: Mammalian Expression
  Selectable markers: Neomycin (select with G418)
Growth in bacteria
  Bacterial resistance: Ampicillin, 100 μg/mL
  Growth temperature: 37°C
  Growth strain: DH5alpha
  Copy number: High Copy
Gene/Insert
  Gene/Insert name: VV.Orf160 (alt name: VV_WR_053)
  Species: Vaccinia Virus
  Insert size (bp): 222
  Cloning method: Restriction Enzyme; 5′ cloning site BamHI (not destroyed); 3′ cloning site BamHI (not destroyed)
  Sequencing primers: 5′ Universal T7
Terms and licenses: Academic/Nonprofit Terms; Industry Terms: Not Available to Industry
Depositor comments: Please see the Vaccinia kit page ( https://www.addgene.org/vvorf/ ) for more information. The kit page contains the supplemental VVOrfData spreadsheet, which includes important information about this plasmid. The plasmid and insert names provided here relate only to this library. The name of the ORF (if present) in VACV strain Copenhagen and the name of the ORF (if annotated) in VACV strain WR sequence can be found in VVOrfData spreadsheet. Please note that the amino acid sequence given for each ORF in the spreadsheet may contain some errors. Additionally, changes from the expected sequence may be present in these plasmids. Please see Addgene's quality control sequence and sequencing notes in the VVOrfData spreadsheet before ordering this plasmid.
How to cite: DCT.VV.Orf160 was a gift from Jack Bennink & Jon Yewdell (Addgene plasmid # 12848 ; http://n2t.net/addgene:12848 ; RRID:Addgene_12848)
